>Addgene plasmid #153737 | pGBW-m4252877 | addgene full sequence | sequence record 300746 | Ginkgo NGS Result
ATCCCGAATCGTTTAAACTCGACTCTGGCTCTATCGAATCTCCGTCGTTTCGAGCTTACGCGAACAGCCG
TGGCGCTCATTTGCTCGTCGGGCATCGAATCTCGTCAGCTATCGTCAGCTTACCTTTTTGGCAGCGATCG
CGGCTCCCGACATCTTGGACCATTAGCTCCACAGGTATCTTCTTCCCTCTAGTGGTCATAACAGCAGCTT
CAGCTACCTCTCAATTCAAAAAACCCCTCAAGACCCGTTTAGAGGCCCCAAGGGGTTATGCTATCAATCG
TTGCGTTACACACACAAAAAACCAACACACATCCATCTTCGATGGATAGCGATTTTATTATCTAACTGCT
GATCGAGTGTAGCCAGATCTAGTAATCAATTACGGGGTCATTAGTTCATAGCCCATATATGGAGTTCCGC
GTTACATAACTTACGGTAAATGGCCCGCCTGGCTGACCGCCCAACGACCCCCGCCCATTGACGTCAATAA
TGACGTATGTTCCCATAGTAACGCCAATAGGGACTTTCCATTGACGTCAATGGGTGGAGTATTTACGGTA
AACTGCCCACTTGGCAGTACATCAAGTGTATCATATGCCAAGTACGCCCCCTATTGACGTCAATGACGGT
AAATGGCCCGCCTGGCATTATGCCCAGTACATGACCTTATGGGACTTTCCTACTTGGCAGTACATCTACG
TATTAGTCATCGCTATTACCATGCTGATGCGGTTTTGGCAGTACATCAATGGGCGTGGATAGCGGTTTGA
CTCACGGGGATTTCCAAGTCTCCACCCCATTGACGTCAATGGGAGTTTGTTTTGGCACCAAAATCAACGG
GACTTTCCAAAATGTCGTAACAACTCCGCCCCATTGACGCAAATGGGCGGTAGGCGTGTACGGTGGGAGG
TCTATATAAGCAGAGCTGGTTTAGTGAACCGTCAGATCAGATCTTTGTCGATCCTACCATCCACTCGACA
CACCCGCCAGCGGCCGCCACCATGGGGTACATAAATGTTTTCGCCTTTCCATTCACGATCTATTCACTCC
TTTTATGTAGGATGAACTCTCGCAATTACATTGCTCAGGTAGACGTCGTGAACTTTAACCTAACTGAAAA
CCTTTACTTTCAGTCGTACCCCTATGACGTACCAGATTATGCGTAAGGATCCGCAGGCCTCTGCTAGCTT
GACTGACTGAGATACAGCGTACCTTCAGCTCACAGACATGATAAGATACATTGATGAGTTTGGACAAACC
ACAACTAGAATGCAGTGAAAAAAATGCTTTATTTGTGAAATTTGTGATGCTATTGCTTTATTTGTAACCA
TTATAAGCTGCAATAAACAAGTTAACAACAACAATTGCATTCATTTTATGTTTCAGGTTCAGGGGGAGGT
GTGGGAGGTTTTTTAAAGCAAGTAAAACCTCTACAAATGTGGTATTGGCCCATCTCTATCGGTATCGTAG
CATAACCCCTTGGGGCCTCTAAACGGGTCTTGAGGGGTTTTTTGTGCCCCTCGGGCCGGATTGCTATCTA
CCGGCATTGGCGCAGAAAAAAATGCCTGATGCGACGCTGCGCGTCTTATACTCCCACATATGCCAGATTC
AGCAACGGATACGGCTTCCCCAACTTGCCCACTTCCATACGTGTCCTCCTTACCAGAAATTTATCCTTAA
GGTCGTCAGCTATCCTGCAGGCGATCTCTCGATTTCGATCAAGACATTCCTTTAATGGTCTTTTCTGGAC
ACCACTAGGGGTCAGAAGTAGTTCATCAAACTTTCTTCCCTCCCTAATCTCATTGGTTACCTTGGGCTAT
CGAAACTTAATTAACCAGTCAAGTCAGCTACTTGGCGAGATCGACTTGTCTGGGTTTCGACTACGCTCAG
AATTGCGTCAGTCAAGTTCGATCTGGTCCTTGCTATTGCACCCGTTCTCCGATTACGAGTTTCATTTAAA
TCATGTGAGCAAAAGGCCAGCAAAAGGCCAGGAACCGTAAAAAGGCCGCGTTGCTGGCGTTTTTCCATAG
GCTCCGCCCCCCTGACGAGCATCACAAAAATCGACGCTCAAGTCAGAGGTGGCGAAACCCGACAGGACTA
TAAAGATACCAGGCGTTTCCCCCTGGAAGCTCCCTCGTGCGCTCTCCTGTTCCGACCCTGCCGCTTACCG
GATACCTGTCCGCCTTTCTCCCTTCGGGAAGCGTGGCGCTTTCTCATAGCTCACGCTGTAGGTATCTCAG
TTCGGTGTAGGTCGTTCGCTCCAAGCTGGGCTGTGTGCACGAACCCCCCGTTCAGCCCGACCGCTGCGCC
TTATCCGGTAACTATCGTCTTGAGTCCAACCCGGTAAGACACGACTTATCGCCACTGGCAGCAGCCACTG
GTAACAGGATTAGCAGAGCGAGGTATGTAGGCGGTGCTACAGAGTTCTTGAAGTGGTGGCCTAACTACGG
CTACACTAGAAGAACAGTATTTGGTATCTGCGCTCTGCTGAAGCCAGTTACCTTCGGAAAAAGAGTTGGT
AGCTCTTGATCCGGCAAACAAACCACCGCTGGTAGCGGTGGTTTTTTTGTTTGCAAGCAGCAGATTACGC
GCAGAAAAAAAGGATCTCAAGAAGATCCTTTGATCTTTTCTACGGGGTCTGACGCTCAGTGGAACGAAAA
CTCACGTTAAGGGATTTTGGTCATGAGATTATCAAAAAGGATCTTCACCTAGATCCTTTTAAATTAAAAA
TGAAGTTTTAAATCAATCTAAAGTATATATGAGTAAACTTGGTCTGACAGTTACCAATGCTTAATCAGTG
AGGCACCTATCTCAGCGATCTGTCTATTTCGTTCATCCATAGTTGCATTTAAATTTCCGAACTCTCCAAG
GCCCTCGTCGGAAAATCTTCAAACCTTTCGTCCGATCCATCTTGCAGGCTACCTCTCGAACGAACTATCG
CAAGTCTCTTGGCCGGCCTTGCGCCTTGGCTATTGCTTGGCAGCGCCTATCGCCAGGTATTACTCCAATC
CCGAATATCCGAGATCGGGATCACCCGAGAGAAGTTCAACCTACATCCTCAATCCCGATCTATCCGAGAT
CCGAGGAATATCGAAATCGGGGCGCGCCTGGCCTCCGCGCCGGGTTTTGGCGCCTCCCGCGGGCGCCCCC
CTCGTCACGGCGAGCGCTGCCACGTCAGACGAAGGGCGCAGGAGCGTCCTGATCCTTCCGCCCGGACGCT
CAGGACAGCGGCCCGCTGCTCATAAGACTCGGCCTTAGAACCCCAGTATCAGCAGAAGGACATTTTAGGA
CGGGACTTGGGTGACTCTAGGGCACTGGTTTTCTTTCCAGAGAGCGGAACAGGCGAGGAAAAGTAGTCCC
TTCTCGGCGATTCTGCGGAGGGATCTCCGTGGGGCGGTGAACGCCGATGATTATATAAGGACGCGCCGGG
TGTGGCACAGCTAGTTCCGTCGCAGCCGGGATTTGGGTCGCGGTTCTTGTTTGTGGATCGCTGTGATCGT
CACTTGGTGAGTAGCGGGCTGCTGGGCTGGCCGGGGCTTTCGTGGCCGCCGGGCCGCTCGGTGGGACGGA
AGCGTGTGGAGAGACCGCCAAGGGCTGTAGTCTGGGTCCGCGAGCAAGGTTGCCCTGAACTGGGGGTTGG
GGGGAGCGCAGCAAAATGGCGGCTGTTCCCGAGTCTTGAATGGAAGACGCTTGTGAGGCGGGCTGTGAGG
TCGTTGAAACAAGGTGGGGGGCATGGTGGGCGGCAAGAACCCAAGGTCTTGAGCCCTTCGCTAATGCGGG
AAAGCTCTTATTCGGGTGAGATGGGCTGGGCACCATCTGGGGACCCTGACGTGAAGTTTGTCACTGACTG
GAGAACTCGGTTTGTCGTCTGTTGCGGGGGCGGCAGTTATGGCGGTGCCGTTGGGCAGTGCACCCGTACC
TTTGGGAGCGCGCGCCCTCGTCGTGTCGTGACGTCACCCGTTCTGTTGGCTTATAATGCAGGGTGGGGCC
ACCAGCCGGTAGGTGTGCGGTAGGCTTTTCTCCGTCGCAGGACGCAGGGTTCGGGCCTAGGGTAGGCTCT
CCTGAATCGACAGGCGCCGGACCTCTGGTGAGGGGAGGGATAAGTGAGGCGTCAGTTTCTTTGGTCGGTT
TTATGTACCTATCTTCTTAAGTAGCTGAAGCTCCGGTTTTGAACTATGCGCTCGGGGTTGGCGAGTGTGT
TTTGTGAAGTTTTTTAGGCACCTTTTGAAATGTAATCATTTGGGTCAATATGTAATTTTCAGTGTTAGAC
TTGTAAATTGTCCGCTAAATTCTGGCCGTTTTTGGCTTTTTTGTTAGACAACATGGGTAAAAAGCCTGAA
CTCACCGCGACGTCTGTCGAGAAGTTTCTGATCGAAAAGTTCGACAGCGTCTCCGACCTGATGCAGCTCT
CGGAGGGCGAAGAATCTCGTGCTTTCAGCTTCGATGTAGGAGGGCGTGGATATGTCCTGCGGGTAAATAG
CTGCGCCGATGGTTTCTACAAAGATCGTTATGTTTATCGGCACTTTGCATCCGCCGCGCTCCCGATTCCG
GAAGTGCTTGACATTGGGGAGTTCAGCGAGAGCCTGACCTATTGCATCTCCCGCCGTGCACAGGGTGTCA
CGTTGCAAGACCTGCCTGAAACCGAACTGCCCGCTGTTCTGCAGCCGGTCGCGGAGGCAATGGATGCCAT
CGCTGCCGCCGATCTTAGCCAGACGAGCGGGTTCGGCCCATTCGGACCGCAAGGAATCGGTCAATACACT
ACATGGCGTGATTTCATATGCGCGATTGCTGATCCCCATGTGTATCACTGGCAAACTGTGATGGACGACA
CCGTCAGTGCGTCCGTCGCGCAGGCTCTCGATGAGCTGATGCTTTGGGCCGAGGACTGCCCCGAAGTCCG
GCACCTCGTGCACGCGGATTTCGGCTCCAACAATGTCCTGACGGACAATGGCCGCATAACAGCGGTCATT
GACTGGAGCGAGGCGATGTTCGGGGATTCCCAATACGAGGTCGCCAACATCTTCTTCTGGAGGCCGTGGT
TGGCTTGTATGGAGCAGCAGACGCGCTACTTCGAGCGGAGGCATCCGGAGCTTGCAGGATCGCCCCGGCT
CCGGGCGTATATGCTCCGCATTGGTCTTGACCAACTCTATCAGAGCTTGGTTGACGGCAATTTCGATGAT
GCAGCTTGGGCGCAGGGTCGATGCGACGCAATCGTCCGATCCGGAGCCGGGACTGTCGGGCGTACACAAA
TCGCCCGCAGAAGCGCCGCCGTCTGGACCGATGGCTGTGTAGAAGTACTCGCCGATAGTGGAAACCGACG
CCCCAGCACTCGTCCGAGGGCAAAGGAATAAGCTAGTATGTAAGCCTAGTCTTAGATAATAAAATCGCTA
TCCATCGAAGATGGATGTGTGTTGGTTTTTTGTGTGTGTAACGCTAGGCGCGCCTGGTGTACCGAGAACG
ATCCTCTCAGTGCGAGTCTCGACGATCCATATCGTTGCTTGGCAGTCAGCCAGTCGGAATCCAGCTTGGG
ACCCAGGAAGTCCAATCGTCAGATATTGTACTCAAGCCTGGTCACGGCAGCGTACCGATCTGTTTAAACC
TAGATATTGATAGTCTGATCGGTCAACGTATAATCGAGTCCTAGCTTTTGCAAACATCTATCAAGAGACA
GGATCAGCAGGAGGCTTTCGCATGAGTATTCAACATTTCCGTGTCGCCCTTATTCCCTTTTTTGCGGCAT
TTTGCCTTCCTGTTTTTGCTCACCCAGAAACGCTGGTGAAAGTAAAAGATGCTGAAGATCAGTTGGGTGC
GCGAGTGGGTTACATCGAACTGGATCTCAACAGCGGTAAGATCCTTGAGAGTTTTCGCCCCGAAGAACGC
TTTCCAATGATGAGCACTTTTAAAGTTCTGCTATGTGGCGCGGTATTATCCCGTATTGACGCCGGGCAAG
AGCAACTCGGTCGCCGCATACACTATTCTCAGAATGACTTGGTTGAGTATTCACCAGTCACAGAAAAGCA
TCTTACGGATGGCATGACAGTAAGAGAATTATGCAGTGCTGCCATAACCATGAGTGATAACACTGCGGCC
AACTTACTTCTGACAACGATTGGAGGACCGAAGGAGCTAACCGCTTTTTTGCACAACATGGGGGATCATG
TAACTCGCCTTGATCGTTGGGAACCGGAGCTGAATGAAGCCATACCAAACGACGAGCGTGACACCACGAT
GCCTGTAGCAATGGCAACAACCTTGCGTAAACTATTAACTGGCGAACTACTTACTCTAGCTTCCCGGCAA
CAGTTGATAGACTGGATGGAGGCGGATAAAGTTGCAGGACCACTTCTGCGCTCGGCCCTTCCGGCTGGCT
GGTTTATTGCTGATAAATCTGGAGCCGGTGAGCGTGGGTCTCGCGGTATCATTGCAGCACTGGGGCCAGA
TGGTAAGCCCTCCCGTATCGTAGTTATCTACACGACGGGGAGTCAGGCAACTATGGATGAACGAAATAGA
CAGATCGCTGAGATAGGTGCCTCACTGATTAAGCATTGGTAACCGATTCTAGGTGCATTGGCGCAGAAAA
AAATGCCTGATGCGACGCTGCGCGTCTTATACTCCCACATATGCCAGATTCAGCAACGGATACGGCTTCC
CCAACTTGCCCACTTCCATACGTGTCCTCCTTACCAGAAATTTATCCTTAAG
Features (pLannotate 1.2.2; 18 found; start..end, strand, type, name):
    151..222     +  misc_feature   5' β-globin insulator: insulator upstream of the human β-globin locus (Farrell et al., 2002)
    227..273     -  terminator     T7 terminator: transcription terminator for bacteriophage T7 RNA polymerase
    291..339     -  polyA_signal   poly(A) signal: synthetic polyadenylation signal
    420..723     +  enhancer       CMV enhancer: human cytomegalovirus immediate early enhancer
    796..813     -  promoter       CMV promoter (fragment): human cytomegalovirus (CMV) immediate early promoter
    876..927     +  promoter       CMVd2 promoter: truncated human cytomegalovirus (CMV) immediate early promoter that yields moderately reduced expression relative to the full-length promoter
   1232..1353    -  polyA_signal   SV40 poly(A) signal: SV40 polyadenylation signal
   1376..1445    -  CDS            large T antigen (fragment): large T antigen from SV40 (simian virus 40)
   1468..1514    +  terminator     T7 terminator: transcription terminator for bacteriophage T7 RNA polymerase
   1544..1680    +  terminator     rrnG terminator: transcription terminator from the E. coli ribosomal RNA rrnG operon (Albrechtsen et al., 1991)
   1725..1796    +  misc_feature   3' β-globin insulator: insulator downstream of the human β-globin locus (Farrell et al., 2002)
   2022..2610    -  rep_origin     ori: high-copy-number ColE1/pMB1/pBR322/pUC origin of replication
   2782..2846    -  CDS            bla(M) (fragment): β-lactamase lacking the signal sequence; bla(M); allows cytosolic expression of β-lactamase
   3110..4319    +  promoter       UbC promoter: human ubiquitin C promoter
   4329..5350    +  CDS            HygR (fragment): hygromycin B phosphotransferase confers resistance to hygromycin
   5378..5426    +  polyA_signal   poly(A) signal: synthetic polyadenylation signal
   5692..6552    +  CDS            AmpR: β-lactamase; bla; confers resistance to ampicillin, carbenicillin, and related antibiotics
   6565..6701    +  terminator     rrnG terminator: transcription terminator from the E. coli ribosomal RNA rrnG operon (Albrechtsen et al., 1991)
