[The description below was written by a language model from this plasmid's Addgene catalogue record and pLannotate feature annotations shown in this document.]
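Description:
pGBW-m4252877 is a mammalian expression plasmid for the wild-type ORF10 protein of SARS-CoV-2, built on a pTwist_CMV_Hygro_6 backbone from which an AarI site has been removed. It is propagated in E. coli as a high-copy plasmid through a ColE1/pUC-type origin and selected with ampicillin via a full-length β-lactamase gene. A short additional β-lactamase fragment is also annotated, apparently a backbone remnant. For selection in mammalian cells, a separate cassette places a hygromycin B phosphotransferase gene under the human ubiquitin C promoter, followed by a synthetic polyadenylation signal.

The expression unit is driven by the CMV immediate-early enhancer and promoter, which the annotation software detected as the enhancer plus promoter fragments, and is terminated by an SV40 poly(A) signal. The small ORF10 insert, listed at about 110 bp, is not called out in the feature table. By position it should lie in the unannotated interval between the CMV promoter and the SV40 poly(A) signal. According to the catalogue entry, the backbone supplies a C-terminal HA epitope preceded by a TEV protease cleavage site, so the protein can be detected or immunoprecipitated with anti-HA reagents and the tag then removed. These tag elements are likewise not annotated in the table. The cassette is flanked by β-globin insulator elements and by bacterial T7 and rrnG transcription terminators, which help isolate it from read-through transcription and neighbouring regulatory influences. The construct suits transient expression or hygromycin-selected stable expression of tagged ORF10 in mammalian cells, though the record gives no more specific application.
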