Addgene plasmid #153737: pGBW-m4252877
Purpose: Mammalian expression plasmid for SARS-CoV-2 ORF10 protein
Depositing lab: Ginkgo Bioworks & Benjie Chen.
Backbone
  Vector backbone: pTwist_CMV_Hygro_6 with AarI site removed
  Backbone size w/o insert (bp): 6525
  Vector type: Mammalian Expression
  Selectable markers: Hygromycin
Growth in bacteria
  Bacterial resistance: Ampicillin, 100 μg/mL
  Growth temperature: 37°C
  Growth strain: DH5alpha
  Copy number: High Copy
Gene/Insert
  Gene/Insert name: SARS-CoV-2 ORF10 protein
  Species: Severe acute respiratory syndrome coronavirus 2
  Insert size (bp): 110
  Mutation: wt
  Entrez Gene: ORF10 (a.k.a. GU280_gp11)
  Promoter: CMV
  Tag / fusion protein: Cleavable TEV;HA (C terminal on backbone)
  Cloning method: Unknown
Resource information
  A portion of this plasmid was derived from a plasmid made by: GinkgoBioworks
Depositor comments: NCBI reference sequence: 43740576
How to cite: pGBW-m4252877 was a gift from Ginkgo Bioworks & Benjie Chen (Addgene plasmid # 153737 ; http://n2t.net/addgene:153737 ; RRID:Addgene_153737)
